>Addgene plasmid #121687 | IF101: pMVP (L1-L4) EF1a promoter | addgene full sequence | sequence record 237026 | Addgene NGS Result
CTTTCCTGCGTTATCCCCTGATTCTGTGGATAACCGTATTACCGCCTTTGAGTGAGCTGATACCGCTCGC
CGCAGCCGAACGACCGAGCGCAGCGAGTCAGTGAGCGAGGAAGCGGAAGAGCGCCCAATACGCAAACCGC
CTCTCCCCGCGCGTTGGCCGATTCATTAATGCAGCTGGCACGACAGGTTTCCCGACTGGAAAGCGGGCAG
TGAGCGCAACGCAATTAATACGCGTACCGCTAGCCAGGAAGAGTTTGTAGAAACGCAAAAAGGCCATCCG
TCAGGATGGCCTTCTGCTTAGTTTGATGCCTGGCAGTTTATGGCGGGCGTCCTGCCCGCCACCCTCCGGG
CCGTTGCTTCACAACGTTCAAATCCGCTCCCGGCGGATTTGTCCTACTCAGGAGAGCGTTCACCGACAAA
CAACAGATAAAACGAAAGGCCCAGTCTTCCGACTGAGCCTTTCGTTTTATTTGATGCCTGGCAGTTCCCT
ACTCTCGCGTTAACGCTAGCATGGATGTTTTCCCAGTCACGACGTTGTAAAACGACGGCCAGTCTTAAGC
TCGGGCCCCAAATAATGATTTTATTTTGACTGATAGTGACCTGTTCGTTGCAACAAATTGATGAGCAATG
CTTTTTTATAATGCCAACTTTGTACAAAAAAGCAGGCTCGTGAGGCTCCGGTGCCCGTCAGTGGGCAGAG
CGCACATCGCCCACAGTCCCCGAGAAGTTGGGGGGAGGGGTCGGCAATTGAACCGGTGCCTAGAGAAGGT
GGCGCGGGGTAAACTGGGAAAGTGATGTCGTGTACTGGCTCCGCCTTTTTCCCGAGGGTGGGGGAGAACC
GTATATAAGTGCAGTAGTCGCCGTGAACGTTCTTTTTCGCAACGGGTTTGCCGCCAGAACACAGGTAAGT
GCCGTGTGTGGTTCCCGCGGGCCTGGCCTCTTTACGGGTTATGGCCCTTGCGTGCCTTGAATTACTTCCA
CCTGGCTGCAGTACGTGATTCTTGATCCCGAGCTTCGGGTTGGAAGTGGGTGGGAGAGTTCGAGGCCTTG
CGCTTAAGGAGCCCCTTCGCCTCGTGCTTGAGTTGAGGCCTGGCCTGGGCGCTGGGGCCGCCGCGTGCGA
ATCTGGTGGCACCTTCGCGCCTGTCTCGCTGCTTTCGATAAGTCTCTAGCCATTTAAAATTTTTGATGAC
CTGCTGCGACGCTTTTTTTCTGGCAAGATAGTCTTGTAAATGCGGGCCAAGATCTGCACACTGGTATTTC
GGTTTTTGGGGCCGCGGGCGGCGACGGGGCCCGTGCGTCCCAGCGCACATGTTCGGCGAGGCGGGGCCTG
CGAGCGCGGCCACCGAGAATCGGACGGGGGTAGTCTCAAGCTGGCCGGCCTGCTCTGGTGCCTGGCCTCG
CGCCGCCGTGTATCGCCCCGCCCTGGGCGGCAAGGCTGGCCCGGTCGGCACCAGTTGCGTGAGCGGAAAG
ATGGCCGCTTCCCGGCCCTGCTGCAGGGAGCTCAAAATGGAGGACGCGGCGCTCGGGAGAGCGGGCGGGT
GAGTCACCCACACAAAGGAAAAGGGCCTTTCCGTCCTCAGCCGTCGCTTCATGTGACTCCACGGAGTACC
GGGCGCCGTCCAGGCACCTCGATTAGTTCTCGAGCTTTTGGAGTACGTCGTCTTTAGGTTGGGGGGAGGG
GTTTTATGCGATGGAGTTTCCCCACACTGAGTGGGTGGAGACTGAAGTTAGGCCAGCTTGGCACTTGATG
TAATTCTCCTTGGAATTTGCCCTTTTTGAGTTTGGATCTTGGTTCATTCTCAAGCCTCAGACAGTGGTTC
AAAGTTTTTTTCTTCCATTTCAGGTGTCGTGAGGAATTAGCTTGGTACTAATACGACTCACTATAGGGAG
ACCCAAGCTGGCTAGGTACCCAACTTTTCTATACAAAGTTGGCATTATAAGAAAGCATTGCTTATCAATT
TGTTGCAACGAACAGGTCACTATCAGTCAAAATAAAATCATTATTTGCCATCCAGCTGCAGGGCGGCCGC
GATATCCCCTATAGTGAGTCGTATTACATGGTCATAGCTGTTTCCTGGCAGCTCTGGCCCGTGTCTCAAA
ATCTCTGATGTTACATTGCACAAGATAAAAATATATCATCATGAACAATAAAACTGTCTGCTTACATAAA
CAGTAATACAAGGGGTGTTATGAGCCATATTCAACGGGAAACGTCGAGGCCGCGATTAAATTCCAACATG
GATGCTGATTTATATGGGTATAAATGGGCTCGCGATAATGTCGGGCAATCAGGTGCGACAATCTATCGCT
TGTATGGGAAGCCCGATGCGCCAGAGTTGTTTCTGAAACATGGCAAAGGTAGCGTTGCCAATGATGTTAC
AGATGAGATGGTCAGACTAAACTGGCTGACGGAATTTATGCCTCTTCCGACCATCAAGCATTTTATCCGT
ACTCCTGATGATGCATGGTTACTCACCACTGCGATCCCCGGAAAAACAGCATTCCAGGTATTAGAAGAAT
ATCCTGATTCAGGTGAAAATATTGTTGATGCGCTGGCAGTGTTCCTGCGCCGGTTGCATTCGATTCCTGT
TTGTAATTGTCCTTTTAACAGCGATCGCGTATTTCGTCTCGCTCAGGCGCAATCACGAATGAATAACGGT
TTGGTTGATGCGAGTGATTTTGATGACGAGCGTAATGGCTGGCCTGTTGAACAAGTCTGGAAAGAAATGC
ATAAACTTTTGCCATTCTCACCGGATTCAGTCGTCACTCATGGTGATTTCTCACTTGATAACCTTATTTT
TGACGAGGGGAAATTAATAGGTTGTATTGATGTTGGACGAGTCGGAATCGCAGACCGATACCAGGATCTT
GCCATCCTATGGAACTGCCTCGGTGAGTTTTCTCCTTCATTACAGAAACGGCTTTTTCAAAAATATGGTA
TTGATAATCCTGATATGAATAAATTGCAGTTTCATTTGATGCTCGATGAGTTTTTCTAATCAGAATTGGT
TAATTGGTTGTAACACTGGCAGAGCATTACGCTGACTTGACGGGACGGCGCAAGCTCATGACCAAAATCC
CTTAACGTGAGTTACGCGTCGTTCCACTGAGCGTCAGACCCCGTAGAAAAGATCAAAGGATCTTCTTGAG
ATCCTTTTTTTCTGCGCGTAATCTGCTGCTTGCAAACAAAAAAACCACCGCTACCAGCGGTGGTTTGTTT
GCCGGATCAAGAGCTACCAACTCTTTTTCCGAAGGTAACTGGCTTCAGCAGAGCGCAGATACCAAATACT
GTTCTTCTAGTGTAGCCGTAGTTAGGCCACCACTTCAAGAACTCTGTAGCACCGCCTACATACCTCGCTC
TGCTAATCCTGTTACCAGTGGCTGCTGCCAGTGGCGATAAGTCGTGTCTTACCGGGTTGGACTCAAGACG
ATAGTTACCGGATAAGGCGCAGCGGTCGGGCTGAACGGGGGGTTCGTGCACACAGCCCAGCTTGGAGCGA
ACGACCTACACCGAACTGAGATACCTACAGCGTGAGCTATGAGAAAGCGCCACGCTTCCCGAAGGGAGAA
AGGCGGACAGGTATCCGGTAAGCGGCAGGGTCGGAACAGGAGAGCGCACGAGGGAGCTTCCAGGGGGAAA
CGCCTGGTATCTTTATAGTCCTGTCGGGTTTCGCCACCTCTGACTTGAGCGTCGATTTTTGTGATGCTCG
TCAGGGGGGCGGAGCCTATGGAAAAACGCCAGCAACGCGGCCTTTTTACGGTTCCTGGCCTTTTGCTGGC
CTTTTGCTCACATGTT
Features (pLannotate 1.2.2; 11 found; start..end, strand, type, name):
    121..213     +  CDS            lacI (fragment): lac repressor; lacI; The lac repressor binds to the lac operator to inhibit transcription in E. coli. This inhibition can be relieved by adding lactose or isopropyl-β-D-thiogalactopyranoside (IPTG).
    268..295     -  terminator     rrnB T2 terminator: transcription terminator T2 from the E. coli rrnB gene
    427..470     +  terminator     rrnB T1 terminator: Escherichia coli rrnB; transcription terminator T1 from the E. coli rrnB gene
    517..553     -  CDS            lacZα (fragment): LacZα fragment of β-galactosidase; lacZ fragment
    569..668     +  protein_bind   attL1: mutant version of attL; recombination site for the Gateway® LR reaction LR Clonase™
    674..1852    +  promoter       EF-1α promoter: strong constitutive promoter for human elongation factor EF-1α
   1869..1887    +  promoter       T7 promoter: promoter for bacteriophage T7 RNA polymerase
   1911..2006    -  protein_bind   attL4: mutant version of attL; recombination site for the Gateway® LR reaction LR Clonase™
   2038..2056    -  promoter       T7 promoter: promoter for bacteriophage T7 RNA polymerase
   2190..2999    +  CDS            KanR: aminoglycoside phosphotransferase; aph(3')-Ia; confers resistance to kanamycin in bacteria or G418 (Geneticin®) in eukaryotes
   3146..3734    +  rep_origin     ori: high-copy-number ColE1/pMB1/pBR322/pUC origin of replication
