[The description below was written by a language model from this plasmid's Addgene catalogue record and pLannotate feature annotations shown in this document.]
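Description:
IF101: pMVP (L1-L4) EF1a promoter is a Gateway entry plasmid from the pMVP modular cloning platform, built on the Invitrogen pDONR221 P1-P4 donor backbone. It is not an expression vector in its own right but a bacterial carrier for a single regulatory module. It is maintained in E. coli at high copy number through a ColE1/pUC-type origin and selected with kanamycin via an aminoglycoside phosphotransferase (KanR) gene. The full sequence record is about 3.8 kb, consistent with the stated backbone and insert sizes.

The payload is the strong constitutive human elongation factor 1α (EF-1α) promoter, annotated as roughly 1.2 kb and listed in the catalogue as a synthetic insert. It sits between an attL1 site and an oppositely oriented attL4 site. These mutant attL sites define its position and orientation in a MultiSite Gateway Pro LR reaction: the L1-L4 module occupies the first position of a three-component assembly, so the promoter ends up upstream of the elements supplied by the other two entry plasmids when all are recombined into a destination vector. A short T7 promoter lies just downstream of EF-1α inside the att-flanked region, and a second T7 promoter lies outside attL4. The rrnB T1 and T2 terminators upstream of attL1 are standard pDONR features that shield the cassette from read-through transcription from the backbone. The small lacI and lacZα fragments are backbone remnants with no apparent functional role.

The plasmid is intended as the promoter building block for assembling custom transgene expression constructs, within a platform also designed for dCas9-based epigenome editing. The record does not specify particular partner modules or destination vectors.
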