Addgene plasmid #121687: IF101: pMVP (L1-L4) EF1a promoter
Purpose: pMVP L1-L4 entry plasmid, contains EF1a promoter for 3-component MultiSite Gateway Pro assembly
Depositing lab: Christopher Newgard. Depositing organization: Duke University. Publication: Creation of versatile cloning platforms for transgene expression and dCas9-based epigenome editing. Haldeman JM, Conway AE, Arlotto ME, Slentz DH, Muoio DM, Becker TC, Newgard CB. Nucleic Acids Res. 2018 Dec 27. pii: 5264291. doi: 10.1093/nar/gky1286. PubMed 30590691.
Backbone
  Vector backbone: pDONR221 P1-P4
  Backbone manufacturer: Invitrogen
  Backbone size w/o insert (bp): 2557
  Vector type: Synthetic Biology ; pMVP Gateway Entry Plasmid
Growth in bacteria
  Bacterial resistance: Kanamycin, 50 μg/mL
  Growth temperature: 37°C
  Growth strain: DH5alpha
  Copy number: High Copy
Gene/Insert
  Gene/Insert name: EF1a promoter
  Species: Synthetic
  Insert size (bp): 1239
  Cloning method: Gateway Cloning
  Sequencing primers: 5′ M13F; 3′ M13R
Terms and licenses: Academic/Nonprofit Terms; Industry Terms: Not Available to Industry
How to cite: IF101: pMVP (L1-L4) EF1a promoter was a gift from Christopher Newgard (Addgene plasmid # 121687 ; http://n2t.net/addgene:121687 ; RRID:Addgene_121687)
